Addgene plasmid #90163: pT2-cryR;mafbbP1Egfp
Purpose: contains mafbb specific gene promoter driving expression of eGFP
Depositing lab: Nathan Lawson. Depositing organization: University of Massachusetts, Worcester. Publication: Robust Identification of Developmentally Active Endothelial Enhancers in Zebrafish Using FANS-Assisted ATAC-Seq. Quillien A, Abdalla M, Yu J, Ou J, Zhu LJ, Lawson ND. Cell Rep. 2017 Jul 18;20(3):709-720. doi: 10.1016/j.celrep.2017.06.070. PubMed 28723572.
Backbone
  Vector backbone: pDESTtol2pACrymCherry
  Backbone manufacturer: Addgene
  Vector type: Bacterial Expression
Growth in bacteria
  Bacterial resistance: Ampicillin, 100 μg/mL
  Growth temperature: 37°C
  Growth strain: DH5alpha
  Copy number: High Copy
Gene/Insert
  Gene/Insert name: mafbbP1Egfp
  Species: D. rerio (zebrafish)
  Tag / fusion protein: EGFP (C terminal on insert)
  Cloning method: Gateway Cloning
Terms and licenses: Academic/Nonprofit Terms; Industry Terms: Not Available to Industry
How to cite: pT2-cryR;mafbbP1Egfp was a gift from Nathan Lawson (Addgene plasmid # 90163 ; http://n2t.net/addgene:90163 ; RRID:Addgene_90163)
