[The description below was written by a language model from this plasmid's Addgene catalogue record and pLannotate feature annotations shown in this document.]
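Description:
pT2-cryR;mafbbP1Egfp is a zebrafish transgenesis reporter plasmid assembled by multisite Gateway cloning into the pDESTtol2pACrymCherry destination backbone. The repository lists it as a bacterial expression vector, but that label reflects only how it is propagated: it replicates in E. coli from a high-copy ColE1/pUC origin under ampicillin selection (AmpR with its own bla promoter), and the backbone also carries a fragment of an M13/f1 origin and pBluescript-derived lac promoter/operator remnants. The backbone name indicates Tol2 transposon arms for genomic integration. These arms are not annotated as such, although the medaka tyrosinase fragment called near one end probably reflects Tol2-associated sequence, since Tol2 was first found in that locus.

The payload sits between attB4 and attB3 recombination scars. The attB4–attB1 interval contains only a pBluescript polylinker flanked by T7 and T3 promoters, so the 5′ position appears to hold an essentially empty entry element. Between attB1 and attB2 lies roughly 540 bp of unannotated sequence followed by the EGFP coding sequence. This stretch presumably corresponds to the zebrafish mafbb P1 promoter that the record says drives EGFP. An SV40 polyadenylation signal lies downstream of attB3.

A separate cassette in the opposite orientation encodes mCherry with its own SV40 poly(A). The "cry" in the plasmid and backbone names suggests a crystallin (lens) promoter, but no promoter is annotated for it. This cassette would serve as an independent red marker for identifying transgene carriers regardless of EGFP expression. The associated study concerns endothelial enhancers in zebrafish, which is consistent with use as a gene-specific promoter reporter. The depositor and sequencing-derived records differ by one nucleotide and have identical annotations.
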