Features (pLannotate 1.2.2; 26 found; start..end, strand, type, name):
      7..228     -  rep_origin     M13 ori (fragment) (sequence partly withheld): M13 bacteriophage origin of replication; arrow indicates direction of (+) strand synthesis
    228..515     +  CDS            tyr (fragment) (sequence partly withheld): TYRO_ORYLA - Also known as tyro. Experimental evidence at transcript level: Swiss-Prot protein existence level 2. This is a copper-containing oxidase that functions in the formation of pigments such as melanins and other polyphenolic compounds. From Oryzias latipes (Japanese rice fish) (Japanese killifish).
   1057..1178    -  polyA_signal   SV40 poly(A) signal: SV40 polyadenylation signal
   1201..1284    -  CDS            large T antigen (fragment): large T antigen from SV40 (simian virus 40)
   1304..2011    -  CDS            mCherry: mCherry is a basic (constitutively fluorescent) red fluorescent protein published in 2004, derived from Discosoma sp.. It is reported to be a very rapidly-maturing monomer with low acid sensitivity.
   2695..2715    +  protein_bind   attB4: mutant version of attB; core recombination site for the Gateway® BP reaction BP Clonase™
   2717..2735    +  promoter       T7 promoter: promoter for bacteriophage T7 RNA polymerase
   2744..2851    -  misc_feature   MCS: pBluescript multiple cloning site
   2864..2882    -  promoter       T3 promoter: promoter for bacteriophage T3 RNA polymerase
   2883..2903    +  protein_bind   attB1: mutant version of attB; core recombination site for the Gateway® BP reaction BP Clonase™
   3442..4158    +  CDS            EGFP: EGFP is a basic (constitutively fluorescent) green fluorescent protein published in 1996, derived from Aequorea victoria. It is reported to be a rapidly-maturing weak dimer with moderate acid sensitivity.
   4159..4224    +  misc_feature   MCS: multiple cloning site
   4248..4268    -  protein_bind   attB2: mutant version of attB; core recombination site for the Gateway® BP reaction BP Clonase™
   4295..4315    -  protein_bind   attB3: mutant version of attB; core recombination site for the Gateway® BP reaction BP Clonase™
   4319..4339    +  CDS            lacZα (fragment): LacZα fragment of β-galactosidase; lacZ fragment
   4355..4489    -  polyA_signal   SV40 poly(A) signal: SV40 polyadenylation signal
   4512..4595    -  CDS            large T antigen (fragment): large T antigen from SV40 (simian virus 40)
   5161..5201    -  misc_feature   MCS (fragment): pBluescript multiple cloning site
   5214..5232    -  promoter       T3 promoter: promoter for bacteriophage T3 RNA polymerase
   5277..5293    -  protein_bind   lac operator: The lac repressor binds to the lac operator to inhibit transcription in E. coli. This inhibition can be relieved by adding lactose or isopropyl-β-D-thiogalactopyranoside (IPTG). lac repressor encoded by lacI
   5301..5331    -  promoter       lac promoter: promoter for the E. coli lac operon
   5346..5367    -  protein_bind   CAP binding site: CAP binding activates transcription in the presence of cAMP. E. coli catabolite activator protein
   5380..5472    -  CDS            lacI (fragment): lac repressor; lacI; The lac repressor binds to the lac operator to inhibit transcription in E. coli. This inhibition can be relieved by adding lactose or isopropyl-β-D-thiogalactopyranoside (IPTG).
   5655..6243    -  rep_origin     ori: high-copy-number ColE1/pMB1/pBR322/pUC origin of replication
   6414..7274    -  CDS            AmpR: β-lactamase; bla; confers resistance to ampicillin, carbenicillin, and related antibiotics
   7275..7379    -  promoter       AmpR promoter: bla
>Addgene plasmid #90163 | pT2-cryR;mafbbP1Egfp | depositor full sequence | sequence record 174770 | pT2-cryR;mafbbP1Egfp sequence 7398 bps
CCACCTAAATTGTAAGCGTTAATATTTTGTTAAAATTCGCGTTAAATTTTTGTTAAATCAGCTCATTTTT
TAACCAATAGGCCGAAATCGGCAAAATCCCTTATAAATCAAAAGAATAGACCGAGATAGGGT
[37 nt withheld, positions 133-169]
AAAGAACGTGGACTCCAACGTCAAAGG
[32 nt withheld, positions 197-228]
GCTGGCTAAGAACTCATCAGCCTCCCCGGTCCATCTACCCACGTACCAATGCACCAATTGGCCACAATGA
CGGCTACTACATGGTGCCATTCCTTCCTCTTTATAGGAATGGAGACTACCTCCTGTCCAACAAGGCTCTT
GGATACGAGTACGCCTACCTGTTGGACCCAGGTCATTGCACAACACCAGAAATGCCCTCTGATCTGCAAA
AGACGTGAATATCTGTTCAGACACCCATATCCACTCTGTTCCACACAGGTCAGAGGTTTGTCCAGGAGTT
CTTGACAGAGGTGTAAAAAGTACTCAAAAATTTTACTCAAGTGAAAGTACAAGTACTTAGGGAAAATTTT
ACTCAATTAAAAGTAAAAGTATCTGGCTAGAATCTTACTTGAGTAAAAGTAAAAAAGTACTCCATTAAAA
TTGTACTTGAGTATTAAGGAAGTAAAAGTAAAAGCAAGAAAGAAAACTAGAGATTCTTGTTTAAGCTTTT
AATCTCAAAAAACATTAAATGAAATGCATACAAGGTTTTATCCTGCTTTAGAACTGTTTGTATTTAATTA
TCAAACTATAAGACAGACAATCTAATGCCAGTACACGCTACTCAAAGTTGTAAAACCTCAGATTTAACTT
CAGTAGAAGCTGATTCTCAAAATTGTTAGTGTCAAGCCTAGCTCTTTTGGGGCTGAAAAGCAATCCTGCA
GTGCTGAAAAGCCTCTCACAGGCAGCCGATGCGGGAAGAGGTGTATTAGTCTTGATAGAGAGGCTGCAAA
TAGCAGGAAACGTGAGCAGAGACTCCCTGGTGTCTGAAACACAGGCCCATTTACGCCTTAAGATACATTG
ATGAGTTTGGACAAACCACAACTAGAATGCAGTGAAAAAAATGCTTTATTTGTGAAATTTGTGATGCTAT
TGCTTTATTTGTAACCATTATAAGCTGCAATAAACAAGTTAACAACAACAATTGCATTCATTTTATGTTT
CAGGTTCAGGGGGAGGTGTGGGAGGTTTTTTAAAGCAAGTAAAACCTCTACAAATGTGGTATGGCTGATT
ATGATCTAGAGTCGCGGCCGCTTTACTTGTACAGCTCGTCCATGCCGCCGGTGGAGTGGTGGCCCTCGGC
GCGCTCGTACTGTTCCACGATGGTGTAGTCCTCGTTGTGGGAGGTGATGTCCAGCTTGATGTTGACGTTG
TAGGCGCCGGGCAGCTGCACGGGCTTCTTGGCCTTGTAGGTGGTCTTGACCTCGGCGTCGTAGTGGCCGC
CGTCCTTCAGCTTCAGCCTCTGCTTGATCTCGCCCTTCAGGGCGCCGTCCTCGGGGTACATCCGCTCGGA
GGAGGCCTCCCAGCCCATGGTCTTCTTCTGCATTACGGGGCCGTCGGAGGGGAAGTTGGTGCCGCGCAGC
TTCACCTTGTAGATGAACTCGCCGTCCTGCAGGGAGGAGTCCTGGGTCACGGTCACCACGCCGCCGTCCT
CGAAGTTCATCACGCGCTCCCACTTGAAGCCCTCGGGGAAGGACAGCTTCAAGTAGTCGGGGATGTCGGC
GGGGTGCTTCACGTAGGCCTTGGAGCCGTACATGAACTGAGGGGACAGGATGTCCCAGGCGAAGGGCAGG
GGGCCGCCCTTGGTCACCTTCAGCTTGGCGGTCTGGGTGCCCTCGTAGGGGCGGCCCTCGCCCTCGCCCT
CGATCTCGAACTCGTGGCCGTTCACGGAGCCCTCCATGTGCACCTTGAAGCGCATGAACTCCTTGATGAT
GGCCATGTTGTCATCCTCGCCCTTGCTCACCATGGTGGCGACCGGTAATGTCAGACCTGGTAACTCCTTA
CTGTAACTTATTGCACCTGATGAACAAAAGATGTGAACTGAACGCAAGTAGGAGGCTAATAGAGGCTAGT
ACAGTACAAAGATCCCCAAATGATGTGTGCCGGCCTTAGTGGAGGCAGACCCCTGGTTATATACCTGTGC
TGCAGAAAGAGGGGCTTACAAATGGATCTCTCTGGAATGGCATTATCTCATGGTGGGAACAGTGTTGTCA
GCAGAATCAGCGGGGTGGACTCTGACCTGAGAATGACAGTCTAGCACTGAATGGCTCAGACAATACTCTT
GTGGCCAACTATCACCGGAAAATAAGTGCCTGCCAAAACAAACCAGACCAGATGAAGCTACATGGCTGTA
GAACGTCAGTATTTAATGTGTTGTGGCCACTTGGTTCACCAGATTTAAGAGCTAATTTTTTTAAATATCA
CAGATAATCAATCGCTTTTTTTTTTCTTGACTGAAAAGCTTAGACTGGAAAATTCTTTGAAAAAGTTTGC
ACTACAGAAAATAAATACATAACATCCTGCACTGAATGCACACTATTAATAGAAAAGAGAGCATTATTGT
AGGAAATGTATTGTATATGTACATTCTGTGCATTTCACAATTTTCTCGAGCAGGAAACAGCTATGACCAT
GATTACGCCAAGCTATCAACTTTGTATAGAAAAGTTGGTAATACGACTCACTATAGGGCGAATTGGGTAC
CGGGCCCCCCCTCGAGGTCGACGGTATCGATAAGCTTGATATCGAATTCCTGCAGCCCGGGGGATCCACT
AGTTCTAGAGCGGCCGCCACCGCGGTGGAGCTCCAGCTTTTGTTCCCTTTAGTGAGGGTTAATTCAAGTT
TGTACAAAAAAGCAGGCTCGCTATTAATTTTATGTGAAAATACAAGGAAATAAACTTTCACCCAAACTAA
TCCTGTAATGCTTGTCACTGAAGAAATAAAATCTTAAATGGCCTTATAGAGTTGGTCAGTTATCAGCATT
TGTTCATTTTTTATTCTTAAAAACGTACACATTAGGCTTGATAAAACAAATTATATATTTTTTTAAATAT
TGACATACTTAATTTAACATTATTATTATTATCGGATATCAGAAACGGGGAAACTTTGACGGGTTTTCTT
TAGAGTTTTAGATTTGTACATTGAAGTGTGTTTTGGTGCGACTGACAGCTGTGATAGGGCGGAGGGCGTG
GCCTCACTGCGCGGCTGCTTTTAAAGCAGCGTGATTTACTTTCTTTTCAACATACATCCTGCGCTTGTCA
CCGAGAGACCACCCGAAGCTAAAAAGCGACGACAAACAGGCTAATAGTTTAAGAGGGAGGTTGGAAGAGC
ACATCCAGCTTGATTCAGAACTGGAGGAATTGTGTTTTCCCCCCTGAACTTTAATTCGCCACCATGGTGA
GCAAGGGCGAGGAGCTGTTCACCGGGGTGGTGCCCATCCTGGTCGAGCTGGACGGCGACGTAAACGGCCA
CAAGTTCAGCGTGTCCGGCGAGGGCGAGGGCGATGCCACCTACGGCAAGCTGACCCTGAAGTTCATCTGC
ACCACCGGCAAGCTGCCCGTGCCCTGGCCCACCCTCGTGACCACCCTGACCTACGGCGTGCAGTGCTTCA
GCCGCTACCCCGACCACATGAAGCAGCACGACTTCTTCAAGTCCGCCATGCCCGAAGGCTACGTCCAGGA
GCGCACCATCTTCTTCAAGGACGACGGCAACTACAAGACCCGCGCCGAGGTGAAGTTCGAGGGCGACACC
CTGGTGAACCGCATCGAGCTGAAGGGCATCGACTTCAAGGAGGACGGCAACATCCTGGGGCACAAGCTGG
AGTACAACTACAACAGCCACAACGTCTATATCATGGCCGACAAGCAGAAGAACGGCATCAAGGTGAACTT
CAAGATCCGCCACAACATCGAGGACGGCAGCGTGCAGCTCGCCGACCACTACCAGCAGAACACCCCCATC
GGCGACGGCCCCGTGCTGCTGCCCGACAACCACTACCTGAGCACCCAGTCCGCCCTGAGCAAAGACCCCA
ACGAGAAGCGCGATCACATGGTCCTGCTGGAGTTCGTGACCGCCGCCGGGATCACTCTCGGCATGGACGA
GCTGTACAAGTCCGGACTCAGATCTCGAGCTCAAGCTTCGAATTCTGCAGTCGACGGTACCGCGGGCCCG
GGATCCACCGGATCTAGATAACTGATACCCAGCTTTCTTGTACAAAGTGGGGCGCGCCTACGTAACTAGT
CTCGAGCAACTTTATTATACATAGTTGATAATTCACTGGCCGTCGTTTTACGGTACCATCGATGATGATC
CAGACATGATAAGATACATTGATGAGTTTGGACAAACCACAACTAGAATGCAGTGAAAAAAATGCTTTAT
TTGTGAAATTTGTGATGCTATTGCTTTATTTGTAACCATTATAAGCTGCAATAAACAAGTTAACAACAAC
AATTGCATTCATTTTATGTTTCAGGTTCAGGGGGAGGTGTGGGAGGTTTTTTAAAGCAAGTAAAACCTCT
ACAAATGTGGTATGGCTGATTATGATCCTCTAGATCAGATCTGCGAAGATACGGCCACGGGTGCTCTTGA
TCCTGTGGCTGATTTTGGACTGTGCTGCTCGCAGCTGCTGATGAATCACATACTTCCTCCATTTTCTTCC
ACTGATTGACTGTTATAATTTCCCTAATTTCCAGGTCAAGGTGCTGTGCATTGTGGTAATAGATGTGACA
TGACGTCACTTCCAAAGGACCAATGAACATGTCTGACCAATTTCATATAATGTGAAAACGATTTTCATAG
GCAGAATAAATAACATTTAAATTAAACTGGGCATCAGCGCAATTCAATTGGTTTGGTAATAGCAAGGGAA
AATAGAATGAAGTGATCTCCAAAAAATAAGTACTTTTTGACTGTAAATAAAATTGTAAGGAGTAAAAAGT
ACTTTTTTTTCTAAAAAAATGTAATTAAGTAAAAGTAAAAGTATTGATTTTTAATTGTACTCAAGTAAAG
TAAAAATCCCCAAAAATAATACTTAAGTACAGTAATCAAGTAAAATTACTCAAGTACTTTACACCTCTGG
TTCTTGACCCCCTACCTTCAGCAAGCCCAGCAGATCCACTAGTTCTAGAGCGGCCGCCACCGCGGTGGAG
CTCCAGCTTTTGTTCCCTTTAGTGAGGGTTAATTGCGCGCTTGGCGTAATCATGGTCATAGCTGTTTCCT
GTGTGAAATTGTTATCCGCTCACAATTCCACACAACATACGAGCCGGAAGCATAAAGTGTAAAGCCTGGG
GTGCCTAATGAGTGAGCTAACTCACATTAATTGCGTTGCGCTCACTGCCCGCTTTCCAGTCGGGAAACCT
GTCGTGCCAGCTGCATTAATGAATCGGCCAACGCGCGGGGAGAGGCGGTTTGCGTATTGGGCGCTCTTCC
GCTTCCTCGCTCACTGACTCGCTGCGCTCGGTCGTTCGGCTGCGGCGAGCGGTATCAGCTCACTCAAAGG
CGGTAATACGGTTATCCACAGAATCAGGGGATAACGCAGGAAAGAACATGTGAGCAAAAGGCCAGCAAAA
GGCCAGGAACCGTAAAAAGGCCGCGTTGCTGGCGTTTTTCCATAGGCTCCGCCCCCCTGACGAGCATCAC
AAAAATCGACGCTCAAGTCAGAGGTGGCGAAACCCGACAGGACTATAAAGATACCAGGCGTTTCCCCCTG
GAAGCTCCCTCGTGCGCTCTCCTGTTCCGACCCTGCCGCTTACCGGATACCTGTCCGCCTTTCTCCCTTC
GGGAAGCGTGGCGCTTTCTCATAGCTCACGCTGTAGGTATCTCAGTTCGGTGTAGGTCGTTCGCTCCAAG
CTGGGCTGTGTGCACGAACCCCCCGTTCAGCCCGACCGCTGCGCCTTATCCGGTAACTATCGTCTTGAGT
CCAACCCGGTAAGACACGACTTATCGCCACTGGCAGCAGCCACTGGTAACAGGATTAGCAGAGCGAGGTA
TGTAGGCGGTGCTACAGAGTTCTTGAAGTGGTGGCCTAACTACGGCTACACTAGAAGGACAGTATTTGGT
ATCTGCGCTCTGCTGAAGCCAGTTACCTTCGGAAAAAGAGTTGGTAGCTCTTGATCCGGCAAACAAACCA
CCGCTGGTAGCGGTGGTTTTTTTGTTTGCAAGCAGCAGATTACGCGCAGAAAAAAAGGATCTCAAGAAGA
TCCTTTGATCTTTTCTACGGGGTCTGACGCTCAGTGGAACGAAAACTCACGTTAAGGGATTTTGGTCATG
AGATTATCAAAAAGGATCTTCACCTAGATCCTTTTAAATTAAAAATGAAGTTTTAAATCAATCTAAAGTA
TATATGAGTAAACTTGGTCTGACAGTTACCAATGCTTAATCAGTGAGGCACCTATCTCAGCGATCTGTCT
ATTTCGTTCATCCATAGTTGCCTGACTCCCCGTCGTGTAGATAACTACGATACGGGAGGGCTTACCATCT
GGCCCCAGTGCTGCAATGATACCGCGAGACCCACGCTCACCGGCTCCAGATTTATCAGCAATAAACCAGC
CAGCCGGAAGGGCCGAGCGCAGAAGTGGTCCTGCAACTTTATCCGCCTCCATCCAGTCTATTAATTGTTG
CCGGGAAGCTAGAGTAAGTAGTTCGCCAGTTAATAGTTTGCGCAACGTTGTTGCCATTGCTACAGGCATC
GTGGTGTCACGCTCGTCGTTTGGTATGGCTTCATTCAGCTCCGGTTCCCAACGATCAAGGCGAGTTACAT
GATCCCCCATGTTGTGCAAAAAAGCGGTTAGCTCCTTCGGTCCTCCGATCGTTGTCAGAAGTAAGTTGGC
CGCAGTGTTATCACTCATGGTTATGGCAGCACTGCATAATTCTCTTACTGTCATGCCATCCGTAAGATGC
TTTTCTGTGACTGGTGAGTACTCAACCAAGTCATTCTGAGAATAGTGTATGCGGCGACCGAGTTGCTCTT
GCCCGGCGTCAATACGGGATAATACCGCGCCACATAGCAGAACTTTAAAAGTGCTCATCATTGGAAAACG
TTCTTCGGGGCGAAAACTCTCAAGGATCTTACCGCTGTTGAGATCCAGTTCGATGTAACCCACTCGTGCA
CCCAACTGATCTTCAGCATCTTTTACTTTCACCAGCGTTTCTGGGTGAGCAAAAACAGGAAGGCAAAATG
CCGCAAAAAAGGGAATAAGGGCGACACGGAAATGTTGAATACTCATACTCTTCCTTTTTCAATATTATTG
AAGCATTTATCAGGGTTATTGTCTCATGAGCGGATACATATTTGAATGTATTTAGAAAAATAAACAAATA
GGGGTTCCGCGCACATTTCCCCGAAAAGTG
