Features (pLannotate 1.2.2; 26 found; start..end, strand, type, name):
      3..224     -  rep_origin     M13 ori (fragment) (sequence partly withheld): M13 bacteriophage origin of replication; arrow indicates direction of (+) strand synthesis
    224..511     +  CDS            tyr (fragment) (sequence partly withheld): TYRO_ORYLA - Also known as tyro. Experimental evidence at transcript level: Swiss-Prot protein existence level 2. This is a copper-containing oxidase that functions in the formation of pigments such as melanins and other polyphenolic compounds. From Oryzias latipes (Japanese rice fish) (Japanese killifish).
   1053..1174    -  polyA_signal   SV40 poly(A) signal: SV40 polyadenylation signal
   1197..1280    -  CDS            large T antigen (fragment): large T antigen from SV40 (simian virus 40)
   1300..2007    -  CDS            mCherry: mCherry is a basic (constitutively fluorescent) red fluorescent protein published in 2004, derived from Discosoma sp.. It is reported to be a very rapidly-maturing monomer with low acid sensitivity.
   2691..2711    +  protein_bind   attB4: mutant version of attB; core recombination site for the Gateway® BP reaction BP Clonase™
   2713..2731    +  promoter       T7 promoter: promoter for bacteriophage T7 RNA polymerase
   2740..2847    -  misc_feature   MCS: pBluescript multiple cloning site
   2860..2878    -  promoter       T3 promoter: promoter for bacteriophage T3 RNA polymerase
   2879..2899    +  protein_bind   attB1: mutant version of attB; core recombination site for the Gateway® BP reaction BP Clonase™
   3439..4155    +  CDS            EGFP: EGFP is a basic (constitutively fluorescent) green fluorescent protein published in 1996, derived from Aequorea victoria. It is reported to be a rapidly-maturing weak dimer with moderate acid sensitivity.
   4156..4221    +  misc_feature   MCS: multiple cloning site
   4245..4265    -  protein_bind   attB2: mutant version of attB; core recombination site for the Gateway® BP reaction BP Clonase™
   4292..4312    -  protein_bind   attB3: mutant version of attB; core recombination site for the Gateway® BP reaction BP Clonase™
   4316..4336    +  CDS            lacZα (fragment): LacZα fragment of β-galactosidase; lacZ fragment
   4352..4486    -  polyA_signal   SV40 poly(A) signal: SV40 polyadenylation signal
   4509..4592    -  CDS            large T antigen (fragment): large T antigen from SV40 (simian virus 40)
   5158..5198    -  misc_feature   MCS (fragment): pBluescript multiple cloning site
   5211..5229    -  promoter       T3 promoter: promoter for bacteriophage T3 RNA polymerase
   5274..5290    -  protein_bind   lac operator: The lac repressor binds to the lac operator to inhibit transcription in E. coli. This inhibition can be relieved by adding lactose or isopropyl-β-D-thiogalactopyranoside (IPTG). lac repressor encoded by lacI
   5298..5328    -  promoter       lac promoter: promoter for the E. coli lac operon
   5343..5364    -  protein_bind   CAP binding site: CAP binding activates transcription in the presence of cAMP. E. coli catabolite activator protein
   5377..5469    -  CDS            lacI (fragment): lac repressor; lacI; The lac repressor binds to the lac operator to inhibit transcription in E. coli. This inhibition can be relieved by adding lactose or isopropyl-β-D-thiogalactopyranoside (IPTG).
   5652..6240    -  rep_origin     ori: high-copy-number ColE1/pMB1/pBR322/pUC origin of replication
   6411..7271    -  CDS            AmpR: β-lactamase; bla; confers resistance to ampicillin, carbenicillin, and related antibiotics
   7272..7376    -  promoter       AmpR promoter: bla
>Addgene plasmid #90163 | pT2-cryR;mafbbP1Egfp | addgene full sequence | sequence record 190346 | Addgene NGS Result
CTAAATTGTAAGCGTTAATATTTTGTTAAAATTCGCGTTAAATTTTTGTTAAATCAGCTCATTTTTTAAC
CAATAGGCCGAAATCGGCAAAATCCCTTATAAATCAAAAGAATAGACCGAGATAGGGT
[37 nt withheld, positions 129-165]
AAAGAACGTGGACTCCAACGTCAAAGG
[32 nt withheld, positions 193-224]
GCTGGCTAAGAACTCATCAGCCTCCCCGGTCCATCTACCCACGTACCAATGCACCAATTGGCCACAATGA
CGGCTACTACATGGTGCCATTCCTTCCTCTTTATAGGAATGGAGACTACCTCCTGTCCAACAATGCTCTT
GGATACGAGTACGCCTACCTGTTGGACCCAGGTCATTGCACAACACCAGAAATGCCCTCTGATCTGCAAA
AGACGTGAATATCTGTTCAGACACCCATATCCACTCTGTTCCACACAGGTCAGAGGTTTGTCCAGGAGTT
CTTGACAGAGGTGTAAAAAGTACTCAAAAATTTTACTCAAGTGAAAGTACAAGTACTTAGGGAAAATTTT
ACTCAATTAAAAGTAAAAGTATCTGGCTAGAATCTTACTTGAGTAAAAGTAAAAAAGTACTCCATTAAAA
TTGTACTTGAGTATTAAGGAAGTAAAAGTAAAAGCAAGAAAGAAAACTAGAGATTCTTGTTTAAGCTTTT
AATCTCAAAAAACATTAAATGAAATGCATACAAGGTTTTATCCTGCTTTAGAACTGTTTGTATTTAATTA
TCAAACTATAAGACAGACAATCTAATGCCAGTACACGCTACTCAAAGTTGTAAAACCTCAGATTTAACTT
CAGTAGAAGCTGATTCTCAAAATTGTTAGTGTCAAGCCTAGCTCTTTTGGGGCTGAAAAGCAATCCTGCA
GTGCTGAAAAGCCTCTCACAGGCAGCCGATGCGGGAAGAGGTGTATTAGTCTTGATAGAGAGGCTGCAAA
TAGCAGGAAACGTGAGCAGAGACTCCCTGGTGTCTGAAACACAGGCCCATTTACGCCTTAAGATACATTG
ATGAGTTTGGACAAACCACAACTAGAATGCAGTGAAAAAAATGCTTTATTTGTGAAATTTGTGATGCTAT
TGCTTTATTTGTAACCATTATAAGCTGCAATAAACAAGTTAACAACAACAATTGCATTCATTTTATGTTT
CAGGTTCAGGGGGAGGTGTGGGAGGTTTTTTAAAGCAAGTAAAACCTCTACAAATGTGGTATGGCTGATT
ATGATCTAGAGTCGCGGCCGCTTTACTTGTACAGCTCGTCCATGCCGCCGGTGGAGTGGTGGCCCTCGGC
GCGCTCGTACTGTTCCACGATGGTGTAGTCCTCGTTGTGGGAGGTGATGTCCAGCTTGATGTTGACGTTG
TAGGCGCCGGGCAGCTGCACGGGCTTCTTGGCCTTGTAGGTGGTCTTGACCTCGGCGTCGTAGTGGCCGC
CGTCCTTCAGCTTCAGCCTCTGCTTGATCTCGCCCTTCAGGGCGCCGTCCTCGGGGTACATCCGCTCGGA
GGAGGCCTCCCAGCCCATGGTCTTCTTCTGCATTACGGGGCCGTCGGAGGGGAAGTTGGTGCCGCGCAGC
TTCACCTTGTAGATGAACTCGCCGTCCTGCAGGGAGGAGTCCTGGGTCACGGTCACCACGCCGCCGTCCT
CGAAGTTCATCACGCGCTCCCACTTGAAGCCCTCGGGGAAGGACAGCTTCAAGTAGTCGGGGATGTCGGC
GGGGTGCTTCACGTAGGCCTTGGAGCCGTACATGAACTGAGGGGACAGGATGTCCCAGGCGAAGGGCAGG
GGGCCGCCCTTGGTCACCTTCAGCTTGGCGGTCTGGGTGCCCTCGTAGGGGCGGCCCTCGCCCTCGCCCT
CGATCTCGAACTCGTGGCCGTTCACGGAGCCCTCCATGTGCACCTTGAAGCGCATGAACTCCTTGATGAT
GGCCATGTTGTCATCCTCGCCCTTGCTCACCATGGTGGCGACCGGTAATGTCAGACCTGGTAACTCCTTA
CTGTAACTTATTGCACCTGATGAACAAAAGATGTGAACTGAACGCAAGTAGGAGGCTAATAGAGGCTAGT
ACAGTACAAAGATCCCCAAATGATGTGTGCCGGCCTTAGTGGAGGCAGACCCCTGGTTATATACCTGTGC
TGCAGAAAGAGGGGCTTACAAATGGATCTCTCTGGAATGGCATTATCTCATGGTGGGAACAGTGTTGTCA
GCAGAATCAGCGGGGTGGACTCTGACCTGAGAATGACAGTCTAGCACTGAATGGCTCAGACAATACTCTT
GTGGCCAACTATCACCGGAAAATAAGTGCCTGCCAAAACAAACCAGACCAGATGAAGCTACATGGCTGTA
GAACGTCAGTATTTAATGTGTTGTGGCCACTTGGTTCACCAGATTTAAGAGCTAATTTTTTTAAATATCA
CAGATAATCAATCGCTTTTTTTTTTCTTGACTGAAAAGCTTAGACTGGAAAATTCTTTGAAAAAGTTTGC
ACTACAGAAAATAAATACATAACATCCTGCACTGAATGCACACTATTAATAGAAAAGAGAGCATTATTGT
AGGAAATGTATTGTATATGTACATTCTGTGCATTTCACAATTTTCTCGAGCAGGAAACAGCTATGACCAT
GATTACGCCAAGCTATCAACTTTGTATAGAAAAGTTGGTAATACGACTCACTATAGGGCGAATTGGGTAC
CGGGCCCCCCCTCGAGGTCGACGGTATCGATAAGCTTGATATCGAATTCCTGCAGCCCGGGGGATCCACT
AGTTCTAGAGCGGCCGCCACCGCGGTGGAGCTCCAGCTTTTGTTCCCTTTAGTGAGGGTTAATTCAAGTT
TGTACAAAAAAGCAGGCTCGCTATTAATTTTATGTGAAAATACAAGGAAATAAACTTTCACCCAAACTAA
TCCTGTAATGCTTGTCACTGAAGAAATAAAATCTTAAATGGCCTTATAGAGTTGGTCAGTTATCAGCATT
TGTTCATTTTTTATTCTTAAAAACGTACACATTAGGCTTGATAAAACAAATTATATATTTTTTTAAATAT
TGACATACTTAATTTAACATTATTATTATTATCGGATATCAGAAACGGGGAAACTTTGACGGGTTTTCTT
TAGAGTTTTAGATTTGTACATTTGAAGTGTGTTTTGGTGCGACTGACAGCTGTGATAGGGCGGAGGGCGT
GGCCTCACTGCGCGGCTGCTTTTAAAGCAGCGTGATTTACTTTCTTTTCAACATACATCCTGCGCTTGTC
ACCGAGAGACCACCCGAAGCTAAAAAGCGACGACAAACAGGCTAATAGTTTAAGAGGGAGGTTGGAAGAG
CACATCCAGCTTGATTCAGAACTGGAGGAATTGTGTTTTCCCCCCTGAACTTTAATTCGCCACCATGGTG
AGCAAGGGCGAGGAGCTGTTCACCGGGGTGGTGCCCATCCTGGTCGAGCTGGACGGCGACGTAAACGGCC
ACAAGTTCAGCGTGTCCGGCGAGGGCGAGGGCGATGCCACCTACGGCAAGCTGACCCTGAAGTTCATCTG
CACCACCGGCAAGCTGCCCGTGCCCTGGCCCACCCTCGTGACCACCCTGACCTACGGCGTGCAGTGCTTC
AGCCGCTACCCCGACCACATGAAGCAGCACGACTTCTTCAAGTCCGCCATGCCCGAAGGCTACGTCCAGG
AGCGCACCATCTTCTTCAAGGACGACGGCAACTACAAGACCCGCGCCGAGGTGAAGTTCGAGGGCGACAC
CCTGGTGAACCGCATCGAGCTGAAGGGCATCGACTTCAAGGAGGACGGCAACATCCTGGGGCACAAGCTG
GAGTACAACTACAACAGCCACAACGTCTATATCATGGCCGACAAGCAGAAGAACGGCATCAAGGTGAACT
TCAAGATCCGCCACAACATCGAGGACGGCAGCGTGCAGCTCGCCGACCACTACCAGCAGAACACCCCCAT
CGGCGACGGCCCCGTGCTGCTGCCCGACAACCACTACCTGAGCACCCAGTCCGCCCTGAGCAAAGACCCC
AACGAGAAGCGCGATCACATGGTCCTGCTGGAGTTCGTGACCGCCGCCGGGATCACTCTCGGCATGGACG
AGCTGTACAAGTCCGGACTCAGATCTCGAGCTCAAGCTTCGAATTCTGCAGTCGACGGTACCGCGGGCCC
GGGATCCACCGGATCTAGATAACTGATACCCAGCTTTCTTGTACAAAGTGGGGCGCGCCTACGTAACTAG
TCTCGAGCAACTTTATTATACATAGTTGATAATTCACTGGCCGTCGTTTTACGGTACCATCGATGATGAT
CCAGACATGATAAGATACATTGATGAGTTTGGACAAACCACAACTAGAATGCAGTGAAAAAAATGCTTTA
TTTGTGAAATTTGTGATGCTATTGCTTTATTTGTAACCATTATAAGCTGCAATAAACAAGTTAACAACAA
CAATTGCATTCATTTTATGTTTCAGGTTCAGGGGGAGGTGTGGGAGGTTTTTTAAAGCAAGTAAAACCTC
TACAAATGTGGTATGGCTGATTATGATCCTCTAGATCAGATCTGCGAAGATACGGCCACGGGTGCTCTTG
ATCCTGTGGCTGATTTTGGACTGTGCTGCTCGCAGCTGCTGATGAATCACATACTTCCTCCATTTTCTTC
CACTGATTGACTGTTATAATTTCCCTAATTTCCAGGTCAAGGTGCTGTGCATTGTGGTAATAGATGTGAC
ATGACGTCACTTCCAAAGGACCAATGAACATGTCTGACCAATTTCATATAATGTGAAAACGATTTTCATA
GGCAGAATAAATAACATTTAAATTAAACTGGGCATCAGCGCAATTCAATTGGTTTGGTAATAGCAAGGGA
AAATAGAATGAAGTGATCTCCAAAAAATAAGTACTTTTTGACTGTAAATAAAATTGTAAGGAGTAAAAAG
TACTTTTTTTTCTAAAAAAATGTAATTAAGTAAAAGTAAAAGTATTGATTTTTAATTGTACTCAAGTAAA
GTAAAAATCCCCAAAAATAATACTTAAGTACAGTAATCAAGTAAAATTACTCAAGTACTTTACACCTCTG
GTTCTTGACCCCCTACCTTCAGCAAGCCCAGCAGATCCACTAGTTCTAGAGCGGCCGCCACCGCGGTGGA
GCTCCAGCTTTTGTTCCCTTTAGTGAGGGTTAATTGCGCGCTTGGCGTAATCATGGTCATAGCTGTTTCC
TGTGTGAAATTGTTATCCGCTCACAATTCCACACAACATACGAGCCGGAAGCATAAAGTGTAAAGCCTGG
GGTGCCTAATGAGTGAGCTAACTCACATTAATTGCGTTGCGCTCACTGCCCGCTTTCCAGTCGGGAAACC
TGTCGTGCCAGCTGCATTAATGAATCGGCCAACGCGCGGGGAGAGGCGGTTTGCGTATTGGGCGCTCTTC
CGCTTCCTCGCTCACTGACTCGCTGCGCTCGGTCGTTCGGCTGCGGCGAGCGGTATCAGCTCACTCAAAG
GCGGTAATACGGTTATCCACAGAATCAGGGGATAACGCAGGAAAGAACATGTGAGCAAAAGGCCAGCAAA
AGGCCAGGAACCGTAAAAAGGCCGCGTTGCTGGCGTTTTTCCATAGGCTCCGCCCCCCTGACGAGCATCA
CAAAAATCGACGCTCAAGTCAGAGGTGGCGAAACCCGACAGGACTATAAAGATACCAGGCGTTTCCCCCT
GGAAGCTCCCTCGTGCGCTCTCCTGTTCCGACCCTGCCGCTTACCGGATACCTGTCCGCCTTTCTCCCTT
CGGGAAGCGTGGCGCTTTCTCATAGCTCACGCTGTAGGTATCTCAGTTCGGTGTAGGTCGTTCGCTCCAA
GCTGGGCTGTGTGCACGAACCCCCCGTTCAGCCCGACCGCTGCGCCTTATCCGGTAACTATCGTCTTGAG
TCCAACCCGGTAAGACACGACTTATCGCCACTGGCAGCAGCCACTGGTAACAGGATTAGCAGAGCGAGGT
ATGTAGGCGGTGCTACAGAGTTCTTGAAGTGGTGGCCTAACTACGGCTACACTAGAAGAACAGTATTTGG
TATCTGCGCTCTGCTGAAGCCAGTTACCTTCGGAAAAAGAGTTGGTAGCTCTTGATCCGGCAAACAAACC
ACCGCTGGTAGCGGTGGTTTTTTTGTTTGCAAGCAGCAGATTACGCGCAGAAAAAAAGGATCTCAAGAAG
ATCCTTTGATCTTTTCTACGGGGTCTGACGCTCAGTGGAACGAAAACTCACGTTAAGGCATTTTGGTCAT
GAGATTATCAAAAAGGATCTTCACCTAGATCCTTTTAAATTAAAAATGAAGTTTTAAATCAATCTAAAGT
ATATATGAGTAAACTTGGTCTGACAGTTACCAATGCTTAATCAGTGAGGCACCTATCTCAGCGATCTGTC
TATTTCGTTCATCCATAGTTGCCTGACTCCCCGTCGTGTAGATAACTACGATACGGGAGGGCTTACCATC
TGGCCCCAGTGCTGCAATGATACCGCGAGACCCACGCTCACCGGCTCCAGATTTATCAGCAATAAACCAG
CCAGCCGGAAGGGCCGAGCGCAGAAGTGGTCCTGCAACTTTATCCGCCTCCATCCAGTCTATTAATTGTT
GCCGGGAAGCTAGAGTAAGTAGTTCGCCAGTTAATAGTTTGCGCAACGTTGTTGCCATTGCTACAGGCAT
CGTGGTGTCACGCTCGTCGTTTGGTATGGCTTCATTCAGCTCCGGTTCCCAACGATCAAGGCGAGTTACA
TGATCCCCCATGTTGTGCAAAAAAGCGGTTAGCTCCTTCGGTCCTCCGATCGTTGTCAGAAGTAAGTTGG
CCGCAGTGTTATCACTCATGGTTATGGCAGCACTGCATAATTCTCTTACTGTCATGCCATCCGTAAGATG
CTTTTCTGTGACTGGTGAGTACTCAACCAAGTCATTCTGAGAATAGTGTATGCGGCGACCGAGTTGCTCT
TGCCCGGCGTCAATACGGGATAATACCGCGCCACATAGCAGAACTTTAAAAGTGCTCATCATTGGAAAAC
GTTCTTCGGGGCGAAAACTCTCAAGGATCTTACCGCTGTTGAGATCCAGTTCGATGTAACCCACTCGTGC
ACCCAACTGATCTTCAGCATCTTTTACTTTCACCAGCGTTTCTGGGTGAGCAAAAACAGGAAGGCAAAAT
GCCGCAAAAAAGGGAATAAGGGCGACACGGAAATGTTGAATACTCATACTCTTCCTTTTTCAATATTATT
GAAGCATTTATCAGGGTTATTGTCTCATGAGCGGATACATATTTGAATGTATTTAGAAAAATAAACAAAT
AGGGGTTCCGCGCACATTTCCCCGAAAAGTGCCAC
